Addgene plasmid #128981: pMM0494
Purpose: LEU2 preassembled entry vector
Depositing lab: Megan McClean. Depositing organization: University of Wisconsin, Madison. Publication: A yeast optogenetic toolkit (yOTK) for gene expression control in Saccharomyces cerevisiae. An-Adirekkun JM, Stewart CJ, Geller SH, Patel MT, Melendez J, Oakes BL, Noyes MB, McClean MN. Biotechnol Bioeng. 2019 Dec 2. doi: 10.1002/bit.27234. PubMed 31788779.
Backbone
  Vector backbone: NA
  Vector type: Yeast Expression
Growth in bacteria
  Bacterial resistance: Kanamycin, 50 μg/mL
  Growth temperature: 37°C
  Growth strain: DH5alpha
  Copy number: High Copy
Gene/Insert
  Gene/Insert name: LEU2 5' homology-ConLS-sfGFP dropout-ConR1-LEU2 3' homology
  Species: S. cerevisiae (budding yeast)
  Cloning method: Restriction Enzyme; 5′ cloning site unknown (unknown if destroyed); 3′ cloning site unknown (unknown if destroyed)
Terms and licenses: Academic/Nonprofit Terms; Industry Terms: Not Available to Industry
How to cite: pMM0494 was a gift from Megan McClean (Addgene plasmid # 128981 ; http://n2t.net/addgene:128981 ; RRID:Addgene_128981)
