[The description below was written by a language model from this plasmid's Addgene catalogue record and pLannotate feature annotations shown in this document.]
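Description:
pMM0494 is a preassembled entry vector from a yeast optogenetic toolkit, designed for integrating assembled expression cassettes at the LEU2 locus of Saccharomyces cerevisiae. The record lists no named backbone. The 6.1 kb sequence carries a high-copy ColE1/pUC-type origin and a kanamycin resistance gene (aph(3')-Ia) for propagation and selection in E. coli. No yeast replication origin or centromere is annotated, which fits an integrating rather than episomal design.

The insert is described as LEU2 5' homology, ConLS connector, sfGFP dropout, ConR1 connector and LEU2 3' homology. The feature table shows the superfolder GFP coding sequence followed by the bacterial rrnB T1 and T7Te terminators. This is the usual form of a dropout cassette: GFP is expressed in E. coli, so colonies that keep the placeholder fluoresce, while clones in which a transcription unit has replaced it between the connectors appear non-fluorescent. The promoter driving sfGFP is not annotated, and the cloning sites are recorded as unknown. The connectors themselves were not picked up by the annotation.

Downstream of the dropout lie the LEU2 promoter and full LEU2 coding sequence, which provide leucine prototrophy selection in leu2 yeast strains. The short fragments annotated as NFS1 and YC021 (YCL021W-A) come from genes that neighbour LEU2 on the chromosome, and most likely mark the genomic homology arms that direct recombination. A small YO192 fragment between the dropout and the marker probably reflects borrowed yeast regulatory sequence, although the record does not say so. The vector is used as a ready-made recipient for a single cassette, followed by stable chromosomal integration in yeast.
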