Features (pLannotate 1.2.2; 10 found; start..end, strand, type, name):
    835..1548    +  CDS            superfolder GFP: GFP variant that folds robustly even when fused to poorly folded proteins (Pédelacq et al., 2006)
   1560..1631    +  terminator     rrnB T1 terminator: transcription terminator T1 from the E. coli rrnB gene
   1647..1674    +  terminator     T7Te terminator: phage T7 early transcription terminator
   1888..1965    +  CDS            YO192_YEAST (fragment): Experimental evidence at protein level: Swiss-Prot protein existence level 1. From Saccharomyces cerevisiae (strain ATCC 204508 / S288c) (Baker's yeast).
   2105..2512    +  promoter       LEU2 promoter: S. cerevisiae LEU2
   2513..3604    +  CDS            LEU2: LEU3_YEAST - Experimental evidence at protein level: Swiss-Prot protein existence level 1. Catalyzes the oxidation of 3-carboxy-2-hydroxy-4- methylpentanoate (3-isopropylmalate) to 3-carboxy-4-methyl-2- oxopentanoate. The product decarboxylates to 4-methyl-2 oxopentanoate. From Saccharomyces cerevisiae (strain ATCC 204508 / S288c) (Baker's yeast).
   4105..4296    -  CDS            NFS1 (fragment): NFS1_YEAST - Also known as SPL1 From Saccharomyces cerevisiae (strain ATCC 204508 / S288c) (Baker's yeast).
   4335..5150    -  CDS            KanR: aminoglycoside phosphotransferase; aph(3')-Ia; confers resistance to kanamycin in bacteria or G418 (Geneticin®) in eukaryotes
   5375..5963    +  rep_origin     ori: high-copy-number ColE1/pMB1/pBR322/pUC origin of replication
   6126..369     +  CDS            YC021_YEAST (across the origin): Protein predicted: Swiss-Prot protein existence level 4. From Saccharomyces cerevisiae (strain ATCC 204508 / S288c) (Baker's yeast).
>Addgene plasmid #128981 | pMM0494 | addgene full sequence | sequence record 259430 | Addgene NGS Result
CTAACCGATGCCGAAGAACTGCGCAGTCCGGTTATAACGTCTGACATGTCCTTTTTTGATTTGGAATCCA
ACCACTCAAGTGACTCTGTTCATTTACTTTGCGAAAAATATACCCACAAATTGCCCATCGAAAGTGAATC
GCAAACCACCTTCAGACTGGCACCGACAAAGCAAAGATTATACAGACAGAGTACTTTATACGTACCGTTA
AGTCTCAAGCAAAGGGTTTTCTTATTTACTGAACGGGTAAAGAGTATCTGGGCCGGCTTGCCAAGATGCA
AACCGAATAAGTATTTCAAAGTTGCATTTGCCTTAGCCGTCCTGACACCATTGGCTATTTGGATATTTTA
TATTGACTTTCGTGTACATTGATCACATCGACTGTTCTATTGGCAAATGAACCACGGGCATTGACTATTT
TTCAGGTTACTACTATATATTATCATCACGGGCAAGGATTGTACCCTGAATTCGCATCTAGATGGTAGAG
CCACAAACAGCCGGTACAAGCAACGATCTCCAGGACCATCTGAATCATGCGCGGATGACACGAACTCACG
ACGGCGATCACAGACATTAACCCACAGTACAGACACTGCGACAACGTGGCAATTCGTCGCAATACCGTCT
CACTGAACTGGCCGATAATTGCAGACGAACGTGAGACCGAAAGTGAAACGTGATTTCATGCGTCATTTTG
AACATTTTGTAAATCTTATTTAATAATGTGTGCGGCAATTCACATTTAATTTATGAATGTTTTCTTAACA
TCGCGGCAACTCAAGAAACGGCAGGTTCGGATCTTAGCTACTAGAGAAAGAGGAGAAATACTAGATGCGT
AAAGGCGAAGAGCTGTTCACTGGTGTCGTCCCTATTCTGGTGGAACTGGATGGTGATGTCAACGGTCATA
AGTTTTCCGTGCGTGGCGAGGGTGAAGGTGACGCAACTAATGGTAAACTGACGCTGAAGTTCATCTGTAC
TACTGGTAAACTGCCGGTTCCTTGGCCGACTCTGGTAACGACGCTGACTTATGGTGTTCAGTGCTTTGCT
CGTTATCCGGACCATATGAAGCAGCATGACTTCTTCAAGTCCGCCATGCCGGAAGGCTATGTGCAGGAAC
GCACGATTTCCTTTAAGGATGACGGCACGTACAAAACGCGTGCGGAAGTGAAATTTGAAGGCGATACCCT
GGTAAACCGCATTGAGCTGAAAGGCATTGACTTTAAAGAGGACGGCAATATCCTGGGCCATAAGCTGGAA
TACAATTTTAACAGCCACAATGTTTACATCACCGCCGATAAACAAAAAAATGGCATTAAAGCGAATTTTA
AAATTCGCCACAACGTGGAGGATGGCAGCGTGCAGCTGGCTGATCACTACCAGCAAAACACTCCAATCGG
TGATGGTCCTGTTCTGCTGCCAGACAATCACTATCTGAGCACGCAAAGCGTTCTGTCTAAAGATCCGAAC
GAGAAACGCGATCATATGGTTCTGCTGGAGTTCGTAACCGCAGCGGGCATCACGCATGGTATGGATGAAC
TGTACAAATGACCAGGCATCAAATAAAACGAAAGGCTCAGTCGAAAGACTGGGCCTTTCGTTTTATCTGT
TGTTTGTCGGTGAACGCTCTCTACTAGAGTCACACTGGCTCACCTTCGGGTGGGCCTTTCTGCGTTTATA
GGTCTCAGCTGCCAATGAGACGACGGGGTCATCACGGCTCATCATGCGCCAAACAAATGTGTGCAATACA
CGCTCGGATGACTGCATGATGACCGCACTGACTGGGGACAGCAGATCCACCTAAGCCTGTGAGAGAAGCA
GACACCCGACAGATCAAGGCAGTTAACTAGTGCACTGCAGTACATCGAGGAGAACTTCTAGTATATCTAC
ATACCTAATATTATTGCCTTATTAAAAATGGAATCCCAACAATTACATCAAAATCCACATTCTCTTCAAA
ATCAATTGTCCTGTACTTCCTTGTTCATGTGTGTTCAAAAACGTTATATTTATAGGATAATTATACTCTA
TTTCTCAACAAGTAATTGGTTGTTTGGCCGAGCGGTCTAAGGCGCCTGATTCAAGAAATATCTTGACCGC
AGTTAACTGTGGGAATACTCAGGTATCGTAAGATGCAAGAGTTCGAATCTCTTAGCAACCATTATTTTTT
TCCTCAACATAACGAGAACACACAGGGGCGCTATCGCACAGAATCAAATTCGATGACTGGAAATTTTTTG
TTAATTTCAGAGGTCGCCTGACGCATATACCTTTTTCAACTGAAAAATTGGGAGAAAAAGGAAAGGTGAG
AGCGCCGGAACCGGCTTTTCATATAGAATAGAGAAGCGTTCATGACTAAATGCTTGCATCACAATACTTG
AAGTTGACAATATTATTTAAGGACCTATTGTTTTTTCCAATAGGTGGTTAGCAATCGTCTTACTTTCTAA
CTTTTCTTACCTTTTACATTTCAGCAATATATATATATATATTTCAAGGATATACCATTCTAATGTCTGC
CCCTAAGAAGATCGTCGTTTTGCCAGGTGACCACGTTGGTCAAGAAATCACAGCCGAAGCCATTAAGGTT
CTTAAAGCTATTTCTGATGTTCGTTCCAATGTCAAGTTCGATTTCGAAAATCATTTAATTGGTGGTGCTG
CTATCGATGCTACAGGTGTTCCACTTCCAGATGAGGCGCTGGAAGCCTCCAAGAAGGCTGATGCCGTTTT
GTTAGGTGCTGTGGGTGGTCCTAAATGGGGAACCGGTAGTGTTAGACCTGAACAAGGTTTACTAAAAATC
CGTAAAGAACTTCAATTGTACGCCAACTTAAGACCATGTAACTTTGCATCCGACTCTCTTTTAGACTTAT
CTCCAATCAAGCCACAATTTGCTAAAGGTACTGACTTCGTTGTTGTCAGAGAATTAGTGGGAGGTATTTA
CTTTGGTAAGAGAAAGGAGGACGATGGTGATGGTGTCGCTTGGGATAGTGAACAATACACCGTTCCAGAA
GTGCAAAGAATCACAAGAATGGCCGCTTTCATGGCCCTACAACATGAGCCACCATTGCCTATTTGGTCCT
TGGATAAAGCTAATGTTTTGGCCTCTTCAAGATTATGGAGAAAAACTGTGGAGGAAACCATCAAGAACGA
ATTTCCTACATTGAAGGTTCAACATCAATTGATTGATTCTGCCGCCATGATCCTAGTTAAGAACCCAACC
CACCTAAATGGTATTATAATCACCAGCAACATGTTTGGTGATATCATCTCCGATGAAGCCTCCGTTATCC
CAGGTTCCTTGGGTTTGTTGCCATCTGCGTCCTTGGCCTCTTTGCCAGACAAGAACACCGCATTTGGTTT
GTACGAACCATGCCACGGTTCTGCTCCAGATTTGCCAAAGAATAAGGTCAACCCTATCGCCACTATCTTG
TCTGCTGCAATGATGTTGAAATTGTCATTGAACTTGCCTGAAGAAGGTAAGGCCATTGAAGATGCAGTTA
AAAAGGTTTTGGATGCAGGTATCAGAACTGGTGATTTAGGTGGTTCCAACAGTACCACCGAAGTCGGTGA
TGCTGTCGCCGAAGAAGTTAAGAAAATCCTTGCTTAACCTGGAGGACCCTTCTCTTTAGACTATTCTACT
CTTATGCACGTAAAAAATTCTAGGAAATATGTATTAACTAGGAGTAAAATAACCGGCTAGTGGCATTCAT
ATAGCCGTCTGTTTACATCTACATCACACATTTCGAGTGTATATCTCGCAACGTTGGCGTTAAATAGGCA
GGAGTACTCGTATCGCATGTCGGTGCGACACGAAATTACAAAATGGAATATGTTCATAGGGTAGACGAAA
CTATATACGCAATCTACATACATTTATCAAGAAGGAGAAAAAGGAGGATGTAAAGGAATACAGGTAAGCA
AATTGATACTAATGGCTCAACGTGATAAGGAAAAAGAATTGCACTTTAACATTAATATTGACAAGGAGGA
GGGCACCACACAAAAAGTTAGGTGTAACAGAAAATCATGAAACTATGATTCCTAATTTATATATTGGAGG
ATTTTCTCTAAAAAAAAAAAAATACAACAAATAAAAAACACTCAATGACCTGACCATTTGATGGAGTTTA
AGTCAATACCTTCTTGAACCATTTCCCATAATGGTGAAAGTTCCCTCAAGAATTTTACTCTGTCAGAAAC
GGCCTTAACGACGTAGTCGACCTCCTCTTCAGTACTAAATCTACCAATACCAAATCTGATGGAAGAATGG
GCTAATGCATCATCCTTACCCAGCGCCGAGCGGCCGCGTGTTACAACCAATTAACCAATTCTGATTAGAA
AAACTCATCGAGCATCAAATGAAACTGCAATTTATTCATATCAGGATTATCAATACCATATTTTTGAAAA
AGCCGTTTCTGTAATGAAGGAGAAAACTCACCGAGGCAGTTCCATAGGATGGCAAGATCCTGGTATCGGT
CTGCGATTCCGACTCGTCCAACATCAATACAACCTATTAATTTCCCCTCGTCAAAAATAAGGTTATCAAG
TGAGAAATCACCATGAGTGACGACTGAATCCGGTGAGAATGGCAAAAGCTTATGCATTTCTTTCCAGACT
TGTTCAACAGGCCAGCCATTACGCTCGTCATCAAAATCACTCGCATCAACCAAACCGTTATTCATTCGTG
ATTGCGCCTGAGCGAGGCGAAATACGCGATCGCTGTTAAAAGGACAATTACAAACAGGAATCGAATGCAA
CCGGCGCAGGAACACTGCCAGCGCATCAACAATATTTTCACCTGAATCAGGATATTCTTCTAATACCTGG
AATGCTGTTTTCCCGGGGATCGCAGTGGTGAGTAACCATGCATCATCAGGAGTACGGATAAAATGCTTGA
TGGTCGGAAGAGGCATAAATTCCGTCAGCCAGTTTAGTCTGACCATCTCATCTGTAACATCATTGGCAAC
GCTACCTTTGCCATGTTTCAGAAACAACTCTGGCGCATCGGGCTTCCCATACAATCGATAGATTGTCGCA
CCTGATTGCCCGACATTATCGCGAGCCCATTTATACCCATATAAATCAGCATCCATGTTGGAATTTAATC
GCGGCCTGGAGCAAGACGTTTCCCGTTGAATATGGCTCATAACACCCCTTGTATTACTGTTTATGTAAGC
AGACAGTTTTATTGTTCATGATGATATATTTTTATCTTGTGCAATGTAACATCAGAGATTTTGAGACACA
ACGTGGCTTTGTTGAATAAATCGAACTTTTGCTGAGTTGAAGGATCAGTCATGACCAAAATCCCTTAACG
TGAGTTTTCGTTCCACTGAGCGTCAGACCCCGTAGAAAAGATCAAAGGATCTTCTTGAGATCCTTTTTTT
CTGCGCGTAATCTGCTGCTTGCAAACAAAAAAACCACCGCTACCAGCGGTGGTTTGTTTGCCGGATCAAG
AGCTACCAACTCTTTTTCCGAAGGTAACTGGCTTCAGCAGAGCGCAGATACCAAATACTGTTCTTCTAGT
GTAGCCGTAGTTAGGCCACCACTTCAAGAACTCTGTAGCACCGCCTACATACCTCGCTCTGCTAATCCTG
TTACCAGTGGCTGCTGCCAGTGGCGATAAGTCGTGTCTTACCGGGTTGGACTCAAGACGATAGTTACCGG
ATAAGGCGCAGCGGTCGGGCTGAACGGGGGGTTCGTGCACACAGCCCAGCTTGGAGCGAACGACCTACAC
CGAACTGAGATACCTACAGCGTGAGCTATGAGAAAGCGCCACGCTTCCCGAAGGGAGAAAGGCGGACAGG
TATCCGGTAAGCGGCAGGGTCGGAACAGGAGAGCGCACGAGGGAGCTTCCAGGGGGAAACGCCTGGTATC
TTTATAGTCCTGTCGGGTTTCGCCACCTCTGACTTGAGCGTCGATTTTTGTGATGCTCGTCAGGGGGGCG
GAGCCTATGGAAAAACGCCAGCAACGCGGCCTTTTTACGGTTCCTGGCCTTTTGCTGGCCTTTTGCTCAC
ATGTTCTTTCCTGCGTTATCCCCTGATTCTGTGGATAACCGTGCGGCCGCCAATACCCAGAAGAACAGTA
AAATAAAGCAAGGTACGTGAAATTAATATTTTTAAATGGTT
